>Addgene plasmid #160866 | pLNL1135 | addgene full sequence | sequence record 323269 | Addgene NGS Result
TCGTTTTGGTCCGCTGGAAATCTGCTCGTCAGTGGTGCTCACACTGACGAATCATGTACAGATCATACCG
ATGACTGCCTGGCGACTCACAACTAAGCAAGACAGCCGGAACCAGCGCCGGCGAACACCACTGCATATAT
GGCATATCACAACAGTCCACGTCTCAAGCAGTTACAGAGATGTTACGAACCACTAGTGCACTGCAGTACA
GCGGCCGCGTGTTACAACCAATTAACCAATTCTGATTAGAAAAACTCATCGAGCATCAAATGAAACTGCA
ATTTATTCATATCAGGATTATCAATACCATATTTTTGAAAAAGCCGTTTCTGTAATGAAGGAGAAAACTC
ACCGAGGCAGTTCCATAGGATGGCAAGATCCTGGTATCGGTCTGCGATTCCGACTCGTCCAACATCAATA
CAACCTATTAATTTCCCCTCGTCAAAAATAAGGTTATCAAGTGAGAAATCACCATGAGTGACGACTGAAT
CCGGTGAGAATGGCAAAAGCTTATGCATTTCTTTCCAGACTTGTTCAACAGGCCAGCCATTACGCTCGTC
ATCAAAATCACTCGCATCAACCAAACCGTTATTCATTCGTGATTGCGCCTGAGCGAGGCGAAATACGCGA
TCGCTGTTAAAAGGACAATTACAAACAGGAATCGAATGCAACCGGCGCAGGAACACTGCCAGCGCATCAA
CAATATTTTCACCTGAATCAGGATATTCTTCTAATACCTGGAATGCTGTTTTCCCGGGGATCGCAGTGGT
GAGTAACCATGCATCATCAGGAGTACGGATAAAATGCTTGATGGTCGGAAGAGGCATAAATTCCGTCAGC
CAGTTTAGTCTGACCATCTCATCTGTAACATCATTGGCAACGCTACCTTTGCCATGTTTCAGAAACAACT
CTGGCGCATCGGGCTTCCCATACAATCGATAGATTGTCGCACCTGATTGCCCGACATTATCGCGAGCCCA
TTTATACCCATATAAATCAGCATCCATGTTGGAATTTAATCGCGGCCTGGAGCAAGACGTTTCCCGTTGA
ATATGGCTCATAACACCCCTTGTATTACTGTTTATGTAAGCAGACAGTTTTATTGTTCATGATGATATAT
TTTTATCTTGTGCAATGTAACATCAGAGATTTTGAGACACAACGTGGCTTTGTTGAATAAATCGAACTTT
TGCTGAGTTGAAGGATCAGTAGCGGAGTGTATACTGGCTTACTATGTTGGCACTGATGAGGGTGTCAGTG
AAGTGCTTCATGTGGCAGGAGAAAAAAGGCTGCACCGGTGCGTCAGCAGAATATGTGATACAGGATATAT
TCCGCTTCCTCGCTCACTGACTCGCTACGCTCGGTCGTTCGACTGCGGCGAGCGGAAATGGCTTACGAAC
GGGGCGGAGATTTCCTGGAAGATGCCAGGAAGATACTTAACAGGGAAGTGAGAGGGCCGCGGCAAAGCCG
TTTTTCCATAGGCTCCGCCCCCCTGACAAGCATCACGAAATCTGACGCTCAAATCAGTGGTGGCGAAACC
CGACAGGACTATAAAGATACCAGGCGTTTCCCCCTGGCGGCTCCCTCGTGCGCTCTCCTGTTCCTGCCTT
TCGGTTTACCGGTGTCATTCCGCTGTTATGGCCGCGTTTGTCTCATTCCACGCCTGACACTCAGTTCCGG
GTAGGCAGTTCGCTCCAAGCTGGACTGTATGCACGAACCCCCCGTTCAGTCCGACCGCTGCGCCTTATCC
GGTAACTATCGTCTTGAGTCCAACCCGGAAAGACATGCAAAAGCACCACTGGCAGCAGCCACTGGTAATT
GATTTAGAGGAGTTAGTCTTGAAGTCATGCGCCGGTTAAGGCTAAACTGAAAGGACAAGTTTTGGTGACT
GCGCTCCTCCAAGCCAGTTACCTCGGTTCAAAGAGTTGGTAGCTCAGAGAACCTTCGAAAAACCGCCCTG
CAAGGCGGTTTTTTCGTTTTCAGAGCAAGAGATTACGCGCAGACCAAAACGATCTCAAGAAGATCATCTT
ATTAATCAGATAAAATATTTGCGGCCGCCCCTGAATTCGCATCTAGACTGATGAGACGTGGTAGAGCCAC
AAACAGCCGGTACAAGCAACGATCTCCAGGACCATCTGAATCATGCGCGGATGACACGAACTCACGACGG
CGATCACAGACATTAACCCACAGTACAGACACTGCGACAACGTGGCAATTCGTCGCAATACAACGGATTT
ACTTTACGGCTAGCTCAGTCCTAGGTACAATGCTAGCGCTAGCTTCACACAGGAAACCAGATCTATGATG
GAGAAAAAAATCACTGGATATACCACCGTTGATATATCCCAATGGCATCGTAAAGAACATTTTGAGGCAT
TTCAGTCAGTTGCTCAATGTACCTATAACCAGACCGTTCAGCTGGATATTACGGCCTTTTTAAAGACCGT
AAAGAAAAATAAGCACAAGTTTTATCCGGCCTTTATTCACATTCTTGCCCGCCTGATGAATGCTCATCCG
GAATTTCGTATGGCAATGAAAGACGGTGAGCTGGTGATATGGGATAGTGTTCACCCTTGTTACACCGTTT
TCCATGAGCAAACTGAAACGTTTTCATCGCTCTGGAGTGAATACCACGACGATTTCCGGCAGTTTCTACA
CATATATTCGCAAGATGTGGCGTGTTACGGTGAAAACCTGGCCTATTTCCCTAAAGGGTTTATTGAGAAT
ATGTTTTTCGTTTCAGCCAATCCCTGGGTGAGTTTCACCAGTTTTGATTTAAACGTGGCCAATATGGACA
ACTTCTTCGCCCCCGTTTTCACCATGGGCAAATATTATACGCAAGGCGACAAGGTGCTGATGCCGCTGGC
GATTCAGGTTCATCATGCCGTTTGTGATGGCTTCCATGTCGGCAGAATGCTTAATGAATTACAACAGTAC
TGCGATGAGTGGCAGGGCGGGGCGTAAGGATCCGTGTCCAAAGGAGAGGAGTTAATCAAGGAAAACATGA
GAATGAAAGTTGTCATGGAGGGCTCCGTTAATGGTCACCAATTCAAGTGTACAGGGGAAGGTGAAGGTAA
TCCTTACATGGGTACACAAACTATGAGAATTAAAGTAATTGAAGGCGGACCACTACCATTTGCATTTGAC
ATTCTGGCAACGTCATTCATGTACGGATCACGAACTTTCATCAAGTACCCTAAAGGTATACCAGACTTTT
TCAAGCAATCTTTTCCAGAGGGTTTTACATGGGAAAGGGTTACAAGATACGAAGATGGGGGTGTCGTCAC
AGTTATGCAAGATACTTCATTAGAAGATGGCTGCCTTGTCTATCATGTGCAAGTAAGAGGGGTGAATTTT
CCTTCTAACGGACCTGTGATGCAGAAAAAGACCAAAGGTTGGGAACCAAATACTGAAATGATGTACCCAG
CTGATGGAGGTTTGAGAGGCTACACACACATGGCGCTTAAAGTTGATGGTGGAGGTCATTTGTCTTGTAG
TTTTGTTACCACTTATCGTTCTAAAAAGACTGTTGGCAATATCAAAATGCCAGGAATACATGCTGTAGAC
CACAGACTAGAAAGACTCGAAGAGAGCGATAACGAAATGTTCGTTGTACAGAGAGAGCATGCCGTAGCCA
AATTTGCTGGCTTAGGCGGTGGTATGGATGAATTGTATAAGTAACTCGAGTGGCCTCGGTACCAAATTCC
AGAAAAGACACCCGAAAGGGTGTTTTT
Features (pLannotate 1.2.2; 7 found; start..end, strand, type, name):
    246..1061    -  CDS            KanR: aminoglycoside phosphotransferase; aph(3')-Ia; confers resistance to kanamycin in bacteria or G418 (Geneticin®) in eukaryotes
   1210..1231    +  misc_feature   bom (fragment): basis of mobility region from pBR322
   1330..1385    -  rep_origin     RSF ori (fragment): Plasmids containing the RSF 1030 origin of replication can be propagated in E. coli cells that contain additional plasmids with compatible origins.
   1473..2018    -  rep_origin     p15A ori: Plasmids containing the medium-copy-number p15A origin of replication can be propagated in E. coli cells that contain a second plasmid with the ColE1 origin.
   2249..2277    +  promoter       J23119 promoter (fragment): bacterial promoter (Registry of Standard Biological Parts BBa J23119)
   2308..2964    +  CDS            cat: CAT_ECOLX - Experimental evidence at protein level: Swiss-Prot protein existence level 1. This enzyme is an effector of chloramphenicol resistance in bacteria. From Escherichia coli. This protein is used as a marker in many commonly used cloning vectors, such as pACYC184.
   2974..3681    +  CDS            mRuby2: mRuby2 is a basic (constitutively fluorescent) red fluorescent protein published in 2012, derived from Entacmaea quadricolor. It has moderate acid sensitivity.
