[The description below was written by a language model from this plasmid's Addgene catalogue record and pLannotate feature annotations shown in this document.]
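Description:
pLNL1135 is a 3,737 bp bacterial expression and synthetic biology plasmid built on a p15A backbone for use in Escherichia coli. It replicates from the p15A origin, which the catalogue lists as low copy and which is compatible with ColE1-type plasmids, so it can be co-maintained with a second construct. Selection is by kanamycin through an aph(3')-Ia (KanR) gene. The automated annotation also flags short fragments resembling a pBR322 bom site and an RSF origin near the p15A region. These are partial matches rather than functional elements described in the record.

The payload is a constitutive expression cassette described as PJ23110-RBS-CAT-taa-mRuby2-tL3S2P24. A member of the Anderson constitutive promoter family, J23110, is paired with the BBa_B0029 ribosome binding site. The feature table labels this promoter as a J23119 fragment, which likely reflects sequence similarity within the family. It drives a chloramphenicol acetyltransferase (CAT) coding sequence. The CAT gene ends in a TAA stop codon and is followed closely by the red fluorescent protein mRuby2, with the synthetic terminator L3S2P24 closing the unit. The record does not explain how mRuby2 is translated downstream of the stop codon. The catalogue gives the insert species as synthetic and Clostridium scindens, whereas the annotation matches the CDS to the E. coli CAT commonly used as a cloning marker, and this discrepancy is not resolved by the record. CAT also gives the plasmid chloramphenicol as a listed selectable marker. The cassette was assembled with BsaI sites that were destroyed during cloning, consistent with Golden Gate assembly.

The associated publication explores acetylation as a base-labile protecting group for an indigo precursor in E. coli, which suggests CAT is being used here as a candidate acetyltransferase rather than only as a resistance gene.
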