Addgene plasmid #160866: pLNL1135
Purpose: PJ23110-RBS-CAT-taa-mRuby2-tL3S2P24_KanR_p15A
Depositing lab: John Dueber. Depositing organization: University of California, Berkeley. Publication: Exploration of Acetylation as a Base-Labile Protecting Group in Escherichia coli for an Indigo Precursor. Latimer LN, Russ ZN, Lucas J, Dueber JE. ACS Synth Biol. 2020 Sep 18. doi: 10.1021/acssynbio.0c00297. PubMed 32886882.
Backbone
  Vector backbone: p15A
  Total vector size (bp): 3737
  Vector type: Bacterial Expression, Synthetic Biology
  Selectable markers: Chloramphenicol
Growth in bacteria
  Bacterial resistance: Kanamycin, 50 μg/mL
  Growth temperature: 37°C
  Growth strain: DH5alpha
  Copy number: Low Copy
Gene/Insert
  Gene/Insert name: Chloramphenicol Acetyltransferase (alt name: CAT)
  Species: Synthetic; Clostridium scindens
  Insert size (bp): 1501
  Promoter: PJ23110_BBa_B0029
  Cloning method: Restriction Enzyme; 5′ cloning site BsaI (destroyed during cloning); 3′ cloning site BsaI (destroyed during cloning)
  Sequencing primers: 5′ accatctgaatcatgcgcgg; 3′ ctggttccggctgtcttgc
Terms and licenses: Academic/Nonprofit Terms; Industry Terms: Not Available to Industry
How to cite: pLNL1135 was a gift from John Dueber (Addgene plasmid # 160866 ; http://n2t.net/addgene:160866 ; RRID:Addgene_160866)
